>Addgene plasmid #118421 | pDRF1-GW eCFP-T2A-mCherry | addgene full sequence | sequence record 236362 | Addgene NGS Result
CAAGCTTCCTGAAACGGAGAAACATAAACAGGCATTGCTGGGATCACCCATACATCACTCTGTTTTGCCT
GACCTTTTCCGGTAATTTGAAAACAAACCCGGTCTCGAAGCGGAGATCCGGCGATAATTACCGCAGAAAT
AAACCCATACACGAGACGTAGAACCAGCCGCACATGGCCGGAGAAACTCCTGCGAGAATTTCGTAAACTC
GCGCGCATTGCATCTGTATTTCCTAATGCGGCACTTCCAGGCCTCGATCGAGACCGTTTATCCATTGCTT
TTTTGTTGTCTTTTTCCCTCGTTCACAGAAAGTCTGAAGAAGCTATAGTAGAACTATGAGCTTTTTTTGT
TTCTGTTTTCCTTTTTTTTTTTTTTACCTCTGTGGAAATTGTTACTCTCACACTCTTTAGTTCGTTTGTT
TGTTTTGTTTATTCCAATTATGACCGGTGACGAAACGTGGTCGATGGTGGGTACCGCTTATGCTCCCCTC
CATTAGTTTCGATTATATAAAAAGGCCAAATATTGTATTATTTTCAAATGTCCTATCATTATCGTCTAAC
ATCTAATTTCTCTTAAATTTTTTCTCTTTCTTTCCTATAACACCAATAGTGAAAATCTTTTTTTCTTCTA
TATCTACAAAAACTTTTTTTTTCTATCAACCTCGTTGATAAATTTTTTCTTTAACAATCGTTAATAATTA
ATTAATTGGAAAATAACCATTTTTTCTCTCTTTTATACACACATTCAAAAGAAAGAAAAAAAATATACCC
CAGCCTCGACTAGTGAATTCGCGGCCATCACAAGTTTGTACAAAAAAGCAGGCTGCTAGCCGGTCGCCAC
CATGGTGAGCAAGGGCGAGGAGCTGTTCACCGGGGTGGTGCCCATCCTGGTCGAGCTGGACGGCGACGTA
AACGGCCACAGGTTCAGCGTGTCCGGCGAGGGCGAGGGCGATGCCACCTACGGCAAGCTGACCCTGAAGT
TCATCTGCACCACCGGCAAGCTGCCCGTGCCCTGGCCCACCCTCGTGACCACCCTGACCTGGGGCGTGCA
GTGCTTCAGCCGCTACCCCGACCACATGAAGCAGCACGACTTCTTCAAGTCCGCCATGCCCGAAGGCTAC
GTCCAGGAGCGTACCATCTTCTTCAAGGACGACGGCAACTACAAGACCCGCGCCGAGGTGAAGTTCGAGG
GCGACACCCTGGTGAACCGCATCGAGCTGAAGGGCATCGACTTCAAGGAGGACGGCAACATCCTGGGGCA
CAAGCTGGAGTACAACTACATCAGCCACAACGTCTATATCACCGCCGACAAGCAGAAGAACGGCATCAAG
GCCCACTTCAAGATCCGCCACAACATCGAGGACGGCAGCGTGCAGCTCGCCGACCACTACCAGCAGAACA
CCCCCATCGGCGACGGCCCCGTGCTGCTGCCCGACAACCACTACCTGAGCACCCAGTCCGCCCTGAGCAA
AGACCCCAACGAGAAGCGCGATCACATGGTCCTGCTGGAGTTCGTGACCGCCGCCGGGATCACTCTCGGC
ATGGACGAGCTGTACAAGTCCGGAGAGGGCAGAGGAAGTCTTCTAACATGCGGTGACGTGGAGGAGAATC
CCGGCCCTGGGGATCCACCGGTCGCCACCATGGTGAGCAAGGGCGAGGAGGATAACATGGCCATCATCAA
GGAGTTCATGCGCTTCAAGGTGCACATGGAGGGCTCCGTGAACGGCCACGAGTTCGAGATCGAGGGCGAG
GGCGAGGGCCGCCCCTACGAGGGCACCCAGACCGCCAAGCTGAAGGTGACCAAGGGTGGCCCCCTGCCCT
TCGCCTGGGACATCCTGTCCCCTCAGTTCATGTACGGCTCCAAGGCCTACGTGAAGCACCCCGCCGACAT
CCCCGACTACTTGAAGCTGTCCTTCCCCGAGGGCTTCAAGTGGGAGCGCGTGATGAACTTCGAGGACGGC
GGCGTGGTGACCGTGACCCAGGACTCCTCCCTGCAGGACGGCGAGTTCATCTACAAGGTGAAGCTGCGCG
GCACCAACTTCCCCTCCGACGGCCCCGTAATGCAGAAGAAGACCATGGGCTGGGAGGCCTCCTCCGAGCG
GATGTACCCCGAGGACGGCGCCCTGAAGGGCGAGATCAAGCAGAGGCTGAAGCTGAAGGACGGCGGCCAC
TACGACGCTGAGGTCAAGACCACCTACAAGGCCAAGAAGCCCGTGCAGCTGCCCGGCGCCTACAACGTCA
ACATCAAGTTGGACATCACCTCCCACAACGAGGACTACACCATCGTGGAACAGTACGAACGCGCCGAGGG
CCGCCACTCCACCGGCGGCATGGACGAGCTGTACAAGTAAAGCGGCCGCACCCAGCTTTCTTGTACAAAG
TGGTGTAGTTAATTCATGATGGCCGCTGCAGGTCGACCTCGAGGGGGGGCCCGGTACCCAATTCGCCCTA
TAGTGAGTCGTATTACGCGCGGATCCAGCTTTGGACTTCTTCGCCAGAGGTTTGGTCAAGTCTCCAATCA
AGGTTGTCGGCTTGTCTACCTTGCCAAAAATTTACGAAAAGATGGAAAAGGGTCAAATCGTTGGTAGATA
CGTTGTTGACACTTCTAAATAAGCGAATTTCTTATGATTTATGATTTTTATTATTAAATAAGTTATAAAA
AAAATAAGTGTATACAAATTTTAAAGTGACTCTTAGGTTTTAAAACGAAAATTCTTATTCTTGAGTAACT
CTTTCCTGTAGGTCAGGTTGCTTTCTCAGGTATAGCATGAGGTCGCTCTTATTGACCACACCTCTACCGG
CATGCCAATTCACTGGCCGTCGTTTTACAACGTCGTGACTGGGAAAACCCTGGCGTTACCCAACTTAATC
GCCTTGCAGCACATCCCCCTTTCGCCAGCTGGCGTAATAGCGAAGAGGCCCGCACCGATCGCCCTTCCCA
ACAGTTGCGCAGCCTGAATGGCGAATGGCGCCTGATGCGGTATTTTCTCCTTACGCATCTGTGCGGTATT
TCACACCGCATAATCGGATCGTACTTGTTACCCATCATTGAATTTTGAACATCCGAACCTGGGAGTTTTC
CCTGAAACAGATAGTATATTTGAACCTGTATAATAATATATAGTCTAGCGCTTTACGGAAGACAATGTAT
GTATTTCGGTTCCTGGAGAAACTATTGCATCTATTGCATAGGTAATCTTGCACGTCGCATCCCCGGTTCA
TTTTCTGCGTTTCCATCTTGCACTTCAATAGCATATCTTTGTTAACGAAGCATCTGTGCTTCATTTTGTA
GAACAAAAATGCAACGCGAGAGCGCTAATTTTTCAAACAAAGAATCTGAGCTGCATTTTTACAGAACAGA
AATGCAACGCGAAAGCGCTATTTTACCAACGAAGAATCTGTGCTTCATTTTTGTAAAACAAAAATGCAAC
GCGAGAGCGCTAATTTTTCAAACAAAGAATCTGAGCTGCATTTTTACAGAACAGAAATGCAACGCGAGAG
CGCTATTTTACCAACAAAGAATCTATACTTCTTTTTTGTTCTACAAAAATGCATCCCGAGAGCGCTATTT
TTCTAACAAAGCATCTTAGATTACTTTTTTTCTCCTTTGTGCGCTCTATAATGCAGTCTCTTGATAACTT
TTTGCACTGTAGGTCCGTTAAGGTTAGAAGAAGGCTACTTTGGTGTCTATTTTCTCTTCCATAAAAAAAG
CCTGACTCCACTTCCCGCGTTTACTGATTACTAGCGAAGCTGCGGGTGCATTTTTTCAAGATAAAGGCAT
CCCCGATTATATTCTATACCGATGTGGATTGCGCATACTTTGTGAACAGAAAGTGATAGCGTTGATGATT
CTTCATTGGTCAGAAAATTATGAACGGTTTCTTCTATTTTGTCTCTATATACTACGTATAGGAAATGTTT
ACATTTTCGTATTGTTTTCGATTCACTCTATGAATAGTTCTTACTACAATTTTTTTGTCTAAAGAGTAAT
ACTAGAGATAAACATAAAAAATGTAGAGGTCGAGTTTAGATGCAAGTTCAAGGAGCGAAAGGTGGATGGG
TAGGTTATATAGGGATATAGCACAGAGATATATAGCAAAGAGATACTTTTGAGCAATGTTTGTGGAAGCG
GTATTCGCAATATTTTAGTAGCTCGTTACAGTCCGGTGCGTTTTTGGTTTTTTGAAAGTGCGTCTTCAGA
GCGCTTTTGGTTTTCAAAAGCGCTCTGAAGTTCCTATACTTTCTAGCTAGAGAATAGGAACTTCGGAATA
GGAACTTCAAAGCGTTTCCGAAAACGAGCGCTTCCGAAAATGCAACGCGAGCTGCGCACATACAGCTCAC
TGTTCACGTCGCACCTATATCTGCGTGTTGCCTGTATATATATATACATGAGAAGAACGGCATAGTGCGT
GTTTATGCTTAAATGCGTACTTATATGCGTCTATTTATGTAGGATGAAAGGTAGTCTAGTACCTCCTGTG
ATATTATCCCATTCCATGCGGGGTATCGTATGCTTCCTTCAGCACTACCCTTTAGCTGTTCTATATGCTG
CCACTCCTCAATTGGATTAGTCTCATCCTTCAATGCTATCATTTCCTTTGATATTGGATCGATCCGATGA
TAAGCTGTCAAACATGAGAATTGGGTAATAACTGATATAATTAAATTGAAGCTCTAATTTGTGAGTTTAG
TATACATGCATTTACTTATAATACAGTTTTTTAGTTTTGCTGGCCGCATCTTCTCAAATATGCTTCCCAG
CCTGCTTTTCTGTAACGTTCACCCTCTACCTTAGCATCCCTTCCCTTTGCAAATAGTCCTCTTCCAACAA
TAATAATGTCAGATCCTGTAGAGACCACATCATCCACGGTTCTATACTGTTGACCCAATGCGTCTCCCTT
GTCATCTAAACCCACACCGGGTGTCATAATCAACCAATCGTAACCTTCATCTCTTCCACCCATGTCTCTT
TGAGCAATAAAGCCGATAACAAAATCTTTGTCGCTCTTCGCAATGTCAACAGTACCCTTAGTATATTCTC
CAGTAGATAGGGAGCCCTTGCATGACAATTCTGCTAACATCAAAAGGCCTCTAGGTTCCTTTGTTACTTC
TTCTGCCGCCTGCTTCAAACCGCTAACAATACCTGGGCCCACCACACCGTGTGCATTCGTAATGTCTGCC
CATTCTGCTATTCTGTATACACCCGCAGAGTACTGCAATTTGACTGTATTACCAATGTCAGCAAATTTTC
TGTCTTCGAAGAGTAAAAAATTGTACTTGGCGGATAATGCCTTTAGCGGCTTAACTGTGCCCTCCATGGA
AAAATCAGTCAAGATATCCACATGTGTTTTTAGTAAACAAATTTTGGGACCTAATGCTTCAACTAACTCC
AGTAATTCCTTGGTGGTACGAACATCCAATGAAGCACACAAGTTTGTTTGCTTTTCGTGCATGATATTAA
ATAGCTTGGCAGCAACAGGACTAGGATGAGTAGCAGCACGTTCCTTATATGTAGCTTTCGACATGATTTA
TCTTCGTTTCCTGCATGTTTTTGTTCTGTGCAGTTGGGTTAAGAATACTGGGCAATTTCATGTTTCTTCA
ACACTACATATGCGTATATATACCAATCTAAGTCTGTGCTCCTTCCTTCGTTCTTCCTTCTGTTCGGAGA
TTACCGAATCAAAAAAATTTCAAGGAAACCGAAATCAAAAAAAAGAATAAAAAAAAAATGATGAATTGAA
AAGCTAATTCTTGAAGACGAAAGGGCCTCGTGATACGCCTATTTTTATAGGTTAATGTCATGATAATAAT
GGTTTCTTAGACGTCAGGTGGCACTTTTCGGGGAAATGTGCGCGGAACCCCTATTTGTTTATTTTTCTAA
ATACATTCAAATATGTATCCGCTCATGAGACAATAACCCTGATAAATGCTTCAATAATATTGAAAAAGGA
AGAGTATGAGTATTCAACATTTCCGTGTCGCCCTTATTCCCTTTTTTGCGGCATTTTGCCTTCCTGTTTT
TGCTCACCCAGAAACGCTGGTGAAAGTAAAAGATGCTGAAGATCAGTTGGGTGCACGAGTGGGTTACATC
GAACTGGATCTCAACAGCGGTAAGATCCTTGAGAGTTTTCGCCCCGAAGAACGTTTTCCAATGATGAGCA
CTTTTAAAGTTCTGCTATGTGGCGCGGTATTATCCCGTATTGACGCCGGGCAAGAGCAACTCGGTCGCCG
CATACACTATTCTCAGAATGACTTGGTTGAGTACTCACCAGTCACAGAAAAGCATCTTACGGATGGCATG
ACAGTAAGAGAATTATGCAGTGCTGCCATAACCATGAGTGATAACACTGCGGCCAACTTACTTCTGACAA
CGATCGGAGGACCGAAGGAGCTAACCGCTTTTTTGCACAACATGGGGGATCATGTAACTCGCCTTGATCG
TTGGGAACCGGAGCTGAATGAAGCCATACCAAACGACGAGCGTGACACCACGATGCCTGTAGCAATGGCA
ACAACGTTGCGCAAACTATTAACTGGCGAACTACTTACTCTAGCTTCCCGGCAACAATTAATAGACTGGA
TGGAGGCGGATAAAGTTGCAGGACCACTTCTGCGCTCGGCCCTTCCGGCTGGCTGGTTTATTGCTGATAA
ATCTGGAGCCGGTGAGCGTGGGTCTCGCGGTATCATTGCAGCACTGGGGCCAGATGGTAAGCCCTCCCGT
ATCGTAGTTATCTACACGACGGGGAGTCAGGCAACTATGGATGAACGAAATAGACAGATCGCTGAGATAG
GTGCCTCACTGATTAAGCATTGGTAACTGTCAGACCAAGTTTACTCATATATACTTTAGATTGATTTAAA
ACTTCATTTTTAATTTAAAAGGATCTAGGTGAAGATCCTTTTTGATAATCTCATGACCAAAATCCCTTAA
CGTGAGTTTTCGTTCCACTGAGCGTCAGACCCCGTAGAAAAGATCAAAGGATCTTCTTGAGATCCTTTTT
TTCTGCGCGTAATCTGCTGCTTGCAAACAAAAAAACCACCGCTACCAGCGGTGGTTTGTTTGCCGGATCA
AGAGCTACCAACTCTTTTTCCGAAGGTAACTGGCTTCAGCAGAGCGCAGATACCAAATACTGTTCTTCTA
GTGTAGCCGTAGTTAGGCCACCACTTCAAGAACTCTGTAGCACCGCCTACATACCTCGCTCTGCTAATCC
TGTTACCAGTGGCTGCTGCCAGTGGCGATAAGTCGTGTCTTACCGGGTTGGACTCAAGACGATAGTTACC
GGATAAGGCGCAGCGGTCGGGCTGAACGGGGGGTTCGTGCACACAGCCCAGCTTGGAGCGAACGACCTAC
ACCGAACTGAGATACCTACAGCGTGAGCTATGAGAAAGCGCCACGCTTCCCGAAGGGAGAAAGGCGGACA
GGTATCCGGTAAGCGGCAGGGTCGGAACAGGAGAGCGCACGAGGGAGCTTCCAGGGGGAAACGCCTGGTA
TCTTTATAGTCCTGTCGGGTTTCGCCACCTCTGACTTGAGCGTCGATTTTTGTGATGCTCGTCAGGGGGG
CGGAGCCTATGGAAAAACGCCAGCAACGCGGCCTTTTTACGGTTCCTGGCCTTTTGCTGGCCTTTTGCTC
ACATGTTCTTTCCTGCGTTATCCCCTGATTCTGTGGATAACCGTATTACCGCCTTTGAGTGAGCTGATAC
CGCTCGCCGCAGCCGAACGACCGAGCGCAGCGAGTCAGTGAGCGAGGAAGCGGAAGAGCGCCCAATACGC
AAACCGCCTCTCCCCGCGCGTTGGCCGATTCATTAATGCAGCTGGCACGACAGGTTTCCCGACTGGAAAG
CGGGCAGTGAGCGCAACGCAATTAATGTGAGTTAGCTCACTCATTAGGCACCCCAGGCTTTACACTTTAT
GCTTCCGGCTCGTATGTTGTGTGGAATTGTGAGCGGATAACAATTTCACACAGGAAACAGCTATGACCAT
GATTACGCCAAGCTTACCGCATCAGGAAATTGTAAGCGTTAATATTTTGTTAAAATTCGCGTTAAATTTT
TGTTAAATCAGCTCATTTTTTAACCAATAGGCCGAAATCGGCAAAATCCCTTATAAATCAAAAGAATAGA
CCGAGATAGGGT
[37 nt withheld, positions 8133-8169]
AAAGAACGTGGACTCCAACGTCAAAGG
[49 nt withheld, positions 8197-8245]
T
[91 nt withheld, positions 8247-8337]
G
[124 nt withheld, positions 8339-8462]
CCATTCGC
Features (pLannotate 1.2.2; 26 found; start..end, strand, type, name):
      3..257     -  CDS            BRP1 (fragment): BRP1_YEAST - Protein predicted: Swiss-Prot protein existence level 4. From Saccharomyces cerevisiae (strain ATCC 204508 / S288c) (Baker's yeast).
    359..375     -  promoter       ARG4 promoter (fragment): S. cerevisiae ARG4
    480..563     +  CDS            YG007_YEAST: Protein predicted: Swiss-Prot protein existence level 4. From Saccharomyces cerevisiae (strain ATCC 204508 / S288c) (Baker's yeast).
    800..824     +  protein_bind   attB1: mutant version of attB; recombination site for the Gateway® BP reaction BP Clonase™
    842..1559    +  CDS            CFP (fragment): cyan variant of GFP mammalian codon-optimized
   1640..2347    +  CDS            mCherry: mCherry is a basic (constitutively fluorescent) red fluorescent protein published in 2004, derived from Discosoma sp.. It is reported to be a very rapidly-maturing monomer with low acid sensitivity.
   2360..2384    -  protein_bind   attB2: mutant version of attB; recombination site for the Gateway® BP reaction BP Clonase™
   2412..2438    +  misc_feature   MCS (fragment): pBluescript multiple cloning site
   2447..2465    -  promoter       T7 promoter: promoter for bacteriophage T7 RNA polymerase
   2466..2609    +  CDS            ADH1 (fragment): ADH1_YEAST - Also known as ADC1. Experimental evidence at protein level: Swiss-Prot protein existence level 1. This isozyme preferentially catalyzes the conversion of primary unbranched alcohols to their corresponding aldehydes. Also shows activity toward secondary alcohols. From Saccharomyces cerevisiae (strain ATCC 204508 / S288c) (Baker's yeast).
   2613..2800    +  terminator     ADH1 terminator: S. cerevisiae ADH1; transcription terminator for the S. cerevisiae alcohol dehydrogenase 1 (ADH1) gene
   2808..2965    +  CDS            lacZα (fragment): LacZα fragment of β-galactosidase; lacZ fragment
   2971..3022    -  misc_feature   bom (fragment): basis of mobility region from pBR322
   3027..3110    +  CDS            RAF1 (fragment): RAF_YEAST - Experimental evidence at transcript level: Swiss-Prot protein existence level 2. Antagonizes transcriptional repression of recombinase FLP by REP1-REP2. May play a role in plasmid partitioning. From Saccharomyces cerevisiae (strain ATCC 204508 / S288c) (Baker's yeast).
   3264..4610    -  rep_origin     2μ ori: yeast 2μ plasmid origin of replication
   4615..4631    -  promoter       tet promoter (fragment): E. coli promoter for tetracycline efflux protein gene
   4721..5524    -  CDS            URA3: orotidine-5'-phosphate decarboxylase, required for uracil biosynthesis; S. cerevisiae URA3; yeast auxotrophic marker, counterselectable with 5-fluoroorotic acid (5-FOA)
   5525..5740    -  promoter       URA3 promoter: S. cerevisiae URA3
   5851..5955    +  promoter       AmpR promoter: bla
   5956..6816    +  CDS            AmpR: β-lactamase; bla; confers resistance to ampicillin, carbenicillin, and related antibiotics
   6987..7575    +  rep_origin     ori: high-copy-number ColE1/pMB1/pBR322/pUC origin of replication
   7758..7850    +  CDS            lacI (fragment): lac repressor; lacI; The lac repressor binds to the lac operator to inhibit transcription in E. coli. This inhibition can be relieved by adding lactose or isopropyl-β-D-thiogalactopyranoside (IPTG).
   7863..7884    +  protein_bind   CAP binding site: CAP binding activates transcription in the presence of cAMP. E. coli catabolite activator protein
   7899..7929    +  promoter       lac promoter: promoter for the E. coli lac operon
   7937..7953    +  protein_bind   lac operator: The lac repressor binds to the lac operator to inhibit transcription in E. coli. This inhibition can be relieved by adding lactose or isopropyl-β-D-thiogalactopyranoside (IPTG). lac repressor encoded by lacI
   8034..8462    -  rep_origin     f1 ori (sequence partly withheld): f1 bacteriophage origin of replication; arrow indicates direction of (+) strand synthesis
