[The description below was written by a language model from this plasmid's Addgene catalogue record and pLannotate feature annotations shown in this document.]
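Description:
pDRF1-GW eCFP-T2A-mCherry is an 8,470 nt yeast expression plasmid built on the pDRF1-GW backbone, a shuttle vector for Saccharomyces cerevisiae and E. coli. In bacteria it replicates from a high-copy ColE1/pUC-type origin and is selected through the β-lactamase (AmpR) gene. In yeast it is maintained episomally by the 2μ origin and selected through URA3 under its own promoter, an auxotrophic marker that can also be counterselected with 5-FOA. An f1 origin and remnants of lac promoter/operator, lacZα and pBluescript polylinker sequence are carried over from the cloning backbone and play no evident role in the payload.

The insert is a synthetic bicistronic reading frame lying between Gateway attB1 and attB2 sites. It consists of a cyan GFP variant (eCFP, annotated as mammalian codon-optimized), followed after a short unannotated gap by mCherry. According to the construct name, that gap holds the T2A peptide, although the feature table does not annotate it. A 2A sequence causes ribosomal skipping during translation, so a single transcript yields two separate proteins, which fits the stated purpose of equimolar eCFP and mCherry production. The ADH1 terminator lies downstream of the cassette. The yeast promoter driving expression is not named in the record. The region upstream of attB1 carries only small fragments matching yeast sequences, so the promoter's identity cannot be stated from these data. The associated work concerns in vivo characterisation of fluorescent proteins in budding yeast. In that setting, a fixed-ratio two-colour construct lets one fluorophore serve as an internal reference for the expression level of the other.
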