Addgene plasmid #118421: pDRF1-GW eCFP-T2A-mCherry
Purpose: Produces equimolar expression of eCFP and mCherry
Depositing lab: Bas Teusink. Depositing organization: Vrije Universiteit Amsterdam. Publication: In vivo characterisation of fluorescent proteins in budding yeast. Botman D, de Groot DH, Schmidt P, Goedhart J, Teusink B. Sci Rep. 2019 Feb 19;9(1):2234. doi: 10.1038/s41598-019-38913-z. PubMed 30783202.
Backbone
  Vector backbone: pDRF1-GW
  Vector type: Yeast Expression
  Selectable markers: URA3
Growth in bacteria
  Bacterial resistance: Ampicillin, 100 μg/mL
  Growth temperature: 37°C
  Growth strain: DH5alpha
  Copy number: High Copy
Gene/Insert
  Gene/Insert name: eCFP-T2A-mCherry
  Species: Synthetic
  Cloning method: Restriction Enzyme; 5′ cloning site unknown (unknown if destroyed); 3′ cloning site unknown (unknown if destroyed)
  Sequencing primers: 5′ AACAATCGTTAATAATTAATTAATTGG; 3′ GAGTCACTTTAAAATTTGTATACAC
Terms and licenses: Academic/Nonprofit Terms; Industry Terms: Not Available to Industry
How to cite: pDRF1-GW eCFP-T2A-mCherry was a gift from Bas Teusink (Addgene plasmid # 118421 ; http://n2t.net/addgene:118421 ; RRID:Addgene_118421)
